>Addgene plasmid #112225 | pMTB | addgene full sequence | sequence record 215206 | Addgene NGS Result
ATTTAGGTGACACTATAGAAGAGTACAAGCTACTTGTTCTTTTTGCAGGATCCCGCCACCATGGGCTGCA
TCAAGAGCAAGCGCAAGGACAACCTGAACGACGACGAGGCCGCCATGGGCTGCATCAAGAGCAAGCGCAA
GGACAACCTGAACGACGACGAGGGAGCGCCAGCTGGAGGTGCAGGTGCAGCAATGTCTAAAGGTGAAGAA
CTGTTCACCGGTGTTGTTCCGATCCTGGTTGAACTGGATGGTGATGTTAACGGCCACAAATTCTCTGTTC
GTGGTGAAGGTGAAGGTGATGCAACCAACGGTAAACTGACCCTGAAATTCATCTGCACTACCGGTAAACT
GCCGGTTCCATGGCCGACTCTGGTGACTACCCTGACCTATGGTGTTCAGTGTTTTTCTCGTTACCCGGAT
CACATGAAGCAGCATGATTTCTTCAAATCTGCAATGCCGGAAGGTTATGTACAGGAGCGCACCATTTCTT
TCAAAGACGATGGCACCTACAAAACCCGTGCAGAGGTTAAATTTGAAGGTGATACTCTGGTGAACCGTAT
TGAACTGAAAGGCATTGATTTCAAAGAGGACGGCAACATCCTGGGCCACAAACTGGAATATAACTTCAAC
TCCCATAACGTTTACATCACCGCAGACAAACAGAAGAACGGTATCAAAGCTAACTTCAAAATTCGCCATA
ACGTTGAAGACGGTAGCGTACAGCTGGCGGACCACTACCAGCAGAACACTCCGATCGGTGATGGTCCGGT
TCTGCTGCCGGATAACCACTACCTGTCCACCCAGTCTGTTCTGTCCAAAGACCCGAACGAAAAGCGCGAC
CACATGGTGCTGCTGGAGTTCGTTACTGCAGCAGGTATCACGCACGGCATGGATGAGCTCTACAAATAAG
AATTCATACGTATCCGGACTCCCTATAGTGAGTCGTATTAACCGGTGATCCAGACATGATAAGATACATT
GATGAGTTTGGACAAACCACAACTAGAATGCAGTGAAAAAAATGCTTTATTTGTGAAATTTGTGATGCTA
TTGCTTTATTTGTAACCATTATAAGCTGCAATAAACAAGTTAACAACAACAATTGCATTCATTTTATGTT
TCAGGTTCAGGGGGAGGTGTGGGAGGTTTTTTGATATCCCGGGTTTAAACGCATGCAGATCTAATACTCA
AGTACAATTTTAATGGAGTACTTTTTTACTTTTACTCAAGTAAGATTCTAGCCAGATACTTTTACTTTTA
ATTGAGTAAAATTTTCCCTAAGTACTTGTACTTTCACTTGAGTAAAATTTTTGAGTACTTTTTACACCTC
TGTCAAGAACCATATGCCGGTACCCAATTCGCCCTATAGGACGTCGTATTACGCGCGCTCACTGGCCGTC
GTTTTACAACGTCGTGACTGGGAAAACCCTGGCGTTACCCAACTTAATCGCCTTGCAGCACATCCCCCTT
TCGCCAGCTGGCGTAATAGCGAAGAGGCCCGCACCGATCGCCCTTCCCAACAGTTGCGCAGCCTGAATGG
CGAATGGGAC
[42 nt withheld, positions 1551-1592]
GCGCCGCGTGACTGGCGAATGGGAC
[52 nt withheld, positions 1618-1669]
C
[91 nt withheld, positions 1671-1761]
A
[49 nt withheld, positions 1763-1811]
CCTTTGACGTTGGAGTCCACGTTCTTT
[37 nt withheld, positions 1839-1875]
ACCCTATCTCGGTCTATTCTTTTGATTTATAAGGGATTTTGCCGATTTCGGCCTATTGGTTAAAAAATGA
GCTGATTTAACAAAAATTTAACGCGAATTTTAACAAAATATTAACGCTTACAATTTAGGTGGCACTTTTC
GGGGAAATGTGCGCGGAACCCCTATTTGTTTATTTTTCTAAATACATTCAAATATGTATCCGCTCATGAG
ACAATAACCCTGATAAATGCTTCAATAATATTGAAAAAGGAAGAGTATGAGTATTCAACATTTCCGTGTC
GCCCTTATTCCCTTTTTTGCGGCATTTTGCCTTCCTGTTTTTGCTCACCCAGAAACGCTGGTGAAAGTAA
AAGATGCTGAAGATCAGTTGGGTGCACGAGTGGGTTACATCGAACTGGATCTCAACAGCGGTAAGATCCT
TGAGAGTTTTCGCCCCGAAGAACGTTTTCCAATGATGAGCACTTTTAAAGTTCTGCTATGTGGCGCGGTA
TTATCCCGTATTGACGCCGGGCAAGAGCAACTCGGTCGCCGCATACACTATTCTCAGAATGACTTGGTTG
AGTACTCACCAGTCACAGAAAAGCATCTTACGGATGGCATGACAGTAAGAGAATTATGCAGTGCTGCCAT
AACCATGAGTGATAACACTGCGGCCAACTTACTTCTGACAACGATCGGAGGACCGAAGGAGCTAACCGCT
TTTTTGCACAACATGGGGGATCATGTAACTCGCCTTGATCGTTGGGAACCGGAGCTGAATGAAGCCATAC
CAAACGACGAGCGTGACACCACGATGCCTGTAGCAATGGCAACAACGTTGCGCAAACTATTAACTGGCGA
ACTACTTACTCTAGCTTCCCGGCAACAATTAATAGACTGGATGGAGGCGGATAAAGTTGCAGGACCACTT
CTGCGCTCGGCCCTTCCGGCTGGCTGGTTTATTGCTGATAAATCTGGAGCCGGTGAGCGTGGGTCTCGCG
GTATCATTGCAGCACTGGGGCCAGATGGTAAGCCCTCCCGTATCGTAGTTATCTACACGACGGGGAGTCA
GGCAACTATGGATGAACGAAATAGACAGATCGCTGAGATAGGTGCCTCACTGATTAAGCATTGGTAACTG
TCAGACCAAGTTTACTCATATATACTTTAGATTGATTTAAAACTTCATTTTTAATTTAAAAGGATCTAGG
TGAAGATCCTTTTTGATAATCTCATGACCAAAATCCCTTAACGTGAGTTTTCGTTCCACTGAGCGTCAGA
CCCCGTAGAAAAGATCAAAGGATCTTCTTGAGATCCTTTTTTTCTGCGCGTAATCTGCTGCTTGCAAACA
AAAAAACCACCGCTACCAGCGGTGGTTTGTTTGCCGGATCAAGAGCTACCAACTCTTTTTCCGAAGGTAA
CTGGCTTCAGCAGAGCGCAGATACCAAATACTGTTCTTCTAGTGTAGCCGTAGTTAGGCCACCACTTCAA
GAACTCTGTAGCACCGCCTACATACCTCGCTCTGCTAATCCTGTTACCAGTGGCTGCTGCCAGTGGCGAT
AAGTCGTGTCTTACCGGGTTGGACTCAAGACGATAGTTACCGGATAAGGCGCAGCGGTCGGGCTGAACGG
GGGGTTCGTGCACACAGCCCAGCTTGGAGCGAACGACCTACACCGAACTGAGATACCTACAGCGTGAGCT
ATGAGAAAGCGCCACGCTTCCCGAAGGGAGAAAGGCGGACAGGTATCCGGTAAGCGGCAGGGTCGGAACA
GGAGAGCGCACGAGGGAGCTTCCAGGGGGAAACGCCTGGTATCTTTATAGTCCTGTCGGGTTTCGCCACC
TCTGACTTGAGCGTCGATTTTTGTGATGCTCGTCAGGGGGGCGGAGCCTATGGAAAAACGCCAGCAACGC
GGCCTTTTTACGGTTCCTGGCCTTTTGCTGGCCTTTTGCTCACATGTTCTTTCCTGCGTTATCCCCTGAT
TCTGTGGATAACCGTATTACCGCCTTTGAGTGAGCTGATACCGCTCGCCGCAGCCGAACGACCGAGCGCA
GCGAGTCAGTGAGCGAGGAAGCGGAAGAGCGCCCAATACGCAAACCGCCTCTCCCCGCGCGTTGGCCGAT
TCATTAATGCAGCTGGCACGACAGGTTTCCCGACTGGAAAGCGGGCAGTGAGCGCAACGCAATTAATGTG
AGTTAGCTCACTCATTAGGCACCCCAGGCTTTACACTTTATGCTTCCGGCTCGTATGTTGTGTGGAATTG
TGAGCGGATAACAATTTCACACAGGAAACAGCTATGACCATGATTACGCCAAGCGCGCAATTAACCCTCA
CTAAAGGGAACAAAAGCTGGAGCTCCACCGCGGTGGCGGCCGCTCTAGAACTAGTGGATCTGCTGGGCTT
GCTGAAGGTAGGGGGTCAAGAACCAGAGGTGTAAAGTACTTGAGTAATTTTACTTGATTACTGTACTTAA
GTATTATTTTTGGGGATTTTTACTTTACTTGAGTACAATTAAAAATCAATACTTTTACTTTTACTTAATT
ACATTTTTTTAGAAAAAAAAGTACTTTTTACTCCTTACAATTTTATTTACAGTCAAAAAGTACTTATTTT
TTGGAGATCACTTGGGCCCGGCTCGAGGGCCTAGTCATTACCTATACTCAACGTTTACTCTGAGAAACTT
CCATATTTTAGAGGTAAAATGCTCAGAATTGTAAAAAGTCTTGTCAAAATACTTGGAATTTGCCAAAAAC
AAAATAAAAGTCACATCACCTCATTGTCCTTGGTATCAGCAAGCACTTTTAACACAATCAGCTGTTTTTG
TTTATAACTCCCACTGAAGGCCATGTGCATTACTCCCAAGTTACACAGTAAAAAGTCACATGTAGTTTAT
CATGATCACTGCTGCTCAAGCACAGCTTTATCTGTTATTCAGTGTGGCAATATCTGAAATGTGTGCAAAA
TATTATTTATTGTAGCTGATCACCAACACTTTCAGTGTTTTTTTTTTTCTACTTTTAATGAGAATTATGT
TCTTAGGATTTATCCTTATAAACCTCTTTAAAAAGAAATGTTATGTCTGCATAGACACGACATGAAATTA
TGAACAGAAAATTTAACTATTTAAGATCAAGACTTGACATATAACATTTCTAATGAACATTAAACCTGAG
GTAGGCCCACTTGCAAAAATGTAACTGCTATCACTCACTTTATACATCATTGTGTAACTTGTACACACAA
AAATAGTGAAGCAATGTGGCATGGAATGCAGGTCCCATTCATTCAAAGTTATTAAAGCACTTTCTTAAAG
TGCATTACTACTGAGCTAAGACCAGCTAGTTGCTCATACAACATACTACAAGTAGTGTCATCCTAATTTG
GATAAAAAAAATGTCCATTTTATACATGGAAAAGTACTCATTAGATCCCCCATTGTTTGTATTACGGTAT
TTCGTGAACACAAGAGGTAAATGACCTACAGAGCTGCTGTTGTGTTAGATTGAAAACACAACACAGGATC
ATGGAGGCATCCATCATTATGACGCATTCTGCCACTTGTAACTCTGCACAGACTTTTTGAAAAGTTTAAT
TGAGTCTTGGCGTTGTCGCAGAAAAATACGAAAAATTCTGTGTTAAAATTTGCAAATAAAAATTCCAGTT
TTATAGGAAATCGCCATGGCCTTGTTCTTTAACCAGTTAAGCTTCCCCTTCTTTCACTCTCAAGTTGCAA
GAAGCAAGTGTAGCAATGTGCACGCGACAGCCGGGTGTGTGACGCTGGACCAATCAGAGCACAGAGCTCC
GAAAGTTTACCTTTTATGGCTAGAGCCGGGTATGTGCCGTCATATAAAAGAGCGCGCCCAGCTTTTCAGC
CTCACTTTGAGCTCCTCCACACGCAGCTAGTGCGGAATATCATCTGCTTGTAACCCATTCTCTTAAGTCG
ACAACCCCCCAAACCCAAGGTGAGTTGGTTTTACAGTTTTTAAGCGTTTAATTATAGTTTCTATCTATTA
ATGTTAAGTAAAATGTGTAAATGGATAAATATGATTTGATGAAGTCTTTAGACAGTTCATAACGGTCTCT
TTGTAGTTATCTACTAGGTTTGATTTATAAGTGGTGGTTCTTTTGATAATCTATGTTATATTTAATAAAT
ATTGGCTGTATCTTAACTTTTTTGTAGCGTTAGTGGATGTGGCAGGTGAGAATGTCGGTAATTTAACGTG
ACCAGTCGTAGGCACGACATTGAACATTGAATAGGCCGGTGTGAAATGGGTGTTAAGTCTTAATATAAAG
TTGTGTTCTGGCTAATCTCTCTTTAACAGCCATAAATGTGATTTTTAACTACAGTTTTGAGGGTGCTGGT
GAGCATGTTGCACACTTGATGGATAGCCGGCATGGGAAGTTCTTTGTGCAGGCAGTGCTGCAGCAGGGTG
TGACCTACTTTAGCTAGCCGGCTAACCAGCTCTCATCTGATGTAACGTAAACCCCATCAATCTAACATCG
GCTCATTCGTGCTTTATAAGATCGAAGATCTTGTTATTAGTAACGGGTATTGGCATTTAGTTTTAACTTG
GTTAATTTTCTTTTTGTTATGTGTTCTATTTAAATGTAGCCTGCAGCCCCCTCTGTCTTTAATGAAGCTG
AAGATTAACGTTAACGTTAGTGAAGTGTTGTATCCGCTATGAAAGATTTGAATTTTAGAGGTGTGGTCCA
CTTTAATAACGGCTGCGGAGTTCTCTGGCTGCACTTCAGCCGCTGTGACTGTCGAAGCAGAGCCCATCAG
TTTTTCAGGATCTCGGTGATTTTTGAGGCTAGACTATGAACTGAACCGACTGAGAGTGACCGTCCAGAAA
TGCTTTAGTGTGAAGTCTCCGCTCACGAGGAGTCCGTGGACTGACTGCAGATCTGTGACGCAGTAACACC
CGGCGGCAGACACCCGTTGAAATGCGGTTGTGTAATTGATCGCAGGCGAGGGTGGAAGAGGATGTGAAAC
TTCATTTGTGTAAAATTTAGGGAGTGGTCCTGGTGTGATGAATGTCGAAATCTGTTCCTTTTTACTGAGC
CCTACGACTCTGGCTGAGTGCCACACCGCCGGCAGCCGCAAAGCGGCTCAAACCATTGCCTTTTATGGTA
ATAATGAGAGAATGCAGAGGGACTTCCTTTGTCTGGCATATCTGAGGCGCGCGCTGTCACTAGCGCCCAC
CAGCGGTCAGACTGTAGAATGCAGAGCAAAACAGGAAGTTGACTCCAGATGGTCACATGCTTGCTGAAAC
GCCTCTCCCTGGCAGCAGTGCAATTCTAACAGTTTCCCTTTCTTTTACAGTTCGCCATCCTAGGCCT
Features (pLannotate 1.2.2; 17 found; start..end, strand, type, name):
      1..19      +  promoter       SP6 promoter: promoter for bacteriophage SP6 RNA polymerase
    193..906     +  CDS            Superfolder GFP: Superfolder GFP is a basic (constitutively fluorescent) green fluorescent protein published in 2005, derived from Aequorea victoria. It is reported to be a very rapidly-maturing weak dimer.
    932..950     -  promoter       T7 promoter: promoter for bacteriophage T7 RNA polymerase
    957..1091    -  polyA_signal   SV40 poly(A) signal: SV40 polyadenylation signal
   1389..1544    +  CDS            lacZα (fragment): LacZα fragment of β-galactosidase; lacZ fragment
   1551..1597    +  rep_origin     f1 ori (fragment) (sequence partly withheld): f1 bacteriophage origin of replication; arrow indicates direction of (+) strand synthesis
   1618..2001    +  rep_origin     f1 ori (fragment) (sequence partly withheld): f1 bacteriophage origin of replication; arrow indicates direction of (+) strand synthesis
   2027..2131    +  promoter       AmpR promoter: bla
   2132..2992    +  CDS            AmpR: β-lactamase; bla; confers resistance to ampicillin, carbenicillin, and related antibiotics
   3163..3751    +  rep_origin     ori: high-copy-number ColE1/pMB1/pBR322/pUC origin of replication
   3934..4026    +  CDS            lacI (fragment): lac repressor; lacI; The lac repressor binds to the lac operator to inhibit transcription in E. coli. This inhibition can be relieved by adding lactose or isopropyl-β-D-thiogalactopyranoside (IPTG).
   4039..4060    +  protein_bind   CAP binding site: CAP binding activates transcription in the presence of cAMP. E. coli catabolite activator protein
   4075..4105    +  promoter       lac promoter: promoter for the E. coli lac operon
   4113..4129    +  protein_bind   lac operator: The lac repressor binds to the lac operator to inhibit transcription in E. coli. This inhibition can be relieved by adding lactose or isopropyl-β-D-thiogalactopyranoside (IPTG). lac repressor encoded by lacI
   4174..4192    +  promoter       T3 promoter: promoter for bacteriophage T3 RNA polymerase
   4205..4245    +  misc_feature   MCS (fragment): pBluescript multiple cloning site
   5651..5675    +  promoter       chicken β-actin promoter (fragment): contains a 21-bp deletion relative to the standard chicken β-actin promoter
