[The description below was written by a language model from this plasmid's Addgene catalogue record and pLannotate feature annotations shown in this document.]
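Description:
pMTB is a zebrafish expression plasmid, listed at about 7.2 kb (the sequenced record is 7,192 nt), that expresses membrane-tagged superfolder GFP (sfGFP) under the zebrafish beta-actin 2 promoter. It is maintained in E. coli as a high-copy plasmid through a ColE1/pUC-type origin and selected with ampicillin via the β-lactamase gene and its native promoter. The remaining bacterial elements point to a pBluescript-like framework: fragments of the f1 phage origin, lacZα and lacI remnants, the CAP site, lac promoter and operator, a T3 promoter and part of the pBluescript multiple cloning site.

In the feature table, the sfGFP coding sequence sits downstream of an SP6 promoter. It is followed by a T7 promoter and an SV40 polyadenylation signal, both annotated on the opposite strand. sfGFP is a rapidly maturing, robustly folding Aequorea-derived green fluorescent protein. The membrane-targeting sequence named in the stated purpose is not annotated separately. An unannotated stretch of roughly 170 nt lies between the SP6 promoter and the sfGFP open reading frame and could hold it, but the record does not state its identity or position. The zebrafish beta-actin 2 promoter is likewise not annotated as such. The large unannotated region between the multiple cloning site remnant and the start of the circular map presumably contains it, and the short hit labelled as a chicken β-actin promoter fragment there probably reflects sequence similarity rather than a chicken element.

The insert was assembled by Gibson cloning. The construct is suited to broad labelling of cell membranes in zebrafish embryos for imaging. The SP6 promoter could in principle support in vitro transcription, although the record does not describe that use.
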