Addgene plasmid #112225: pMTB
Purpose: Expression of membrane-tagged super folder GFP from zebrafish beta-actin promoter.
Depositing lab: Sean Megason. Depositing organization: Harvard Medical School. Publication: Single-cell mapping of gene expression landscapes and lineage in the zebrafish embryo. Wagner DE, Weinreb C, Collins ZM, Briggs JA, Megason SG, Klein AM. Science. 2018 Apr 26. pii: science.aar4362. doi: 10.1126/science.aar4362. PubMed 29700229.
Backbone
  Vector backbone: pMTB
  Total vector size (bp): 7217
  Vector type: Zebrafish Expression
Growth in bacteria
  Bacterial resistance: Ampicillin, 100 μg/mL
  Growth temperature: 37°C
  Growth strain: DH5alpha
  Copy number: High Copy
Gene/Insert
  Gene/Insert name: Super-folder GFP (alt name: sfGFP)
  Promoter: beta actin 2 (zebrafish)
  Cloning method: Gibson Cloning
  Sequencing primers: 5′ M13 Reverse; 3′ M13 Forward
Terms and licenses: Academic/Nonprofit Terms; Industry Terms: Not Available to Industry
How to cite: pMTB was a gift from Sean Megason (Addgene plasmid # 112225 ; http://n2t.net/addgene:112225 ; RRID:Addgene_112225)
